>Addgene plasmid #109119 | AICSDP-47: CTNNB1-mEGFP | addgene full sequence | sequence record 209765 | Addgene NGS Result
TATGCGGTGTGAAATACCGCACAGATGCGTAAGGAGAAAATACCGCATCAGGCGCCATTCGCCATTCAGG
CTGCGCAACTGTTGGGAAGGGCGATCGGTGCGGGCCTCTTCGCTATTACGCCAGCTGGCGAAAGGGGGAT
GTGCTGCAAGGCGATTAAGTTGGGTAACGCCAGGGTTTTCCCAGTCACGACGTTGTAAAACGACGGCCAG
TGAATTGACGCGTATTGGGATCTCAAAAAAAAACAAAACATAGTTCACACTTAAATATTTTATTCCATAT
CTTTACATACCCAATATGTTAATTTATAGTTCAAGATGAACTTGTTTGGGACAGATTTTGTAATAAAGGA
AATCGTGTTATTAGAAATATCTAGAGGCCATGAGCCCTTAAACTGTTCTAATTTGCAAGTAGTTCCCTGT
GTGATGCAGTTTTTTTCAATATTGCACAATAAAGGCAAAATACGGACAAATTAGATGATAAGATTTATAT
AAATTTTTAAAATATTGATCAAAATATGTATCCATATTGGTAATATTTGTATTTATAATAAATCATTGCT
GTAAATTTGAACTTAGAAAAATTTTACTAATAAAGGTGCTTTTGTGTTGCAAACTTTCATTTGAAAAGTA
ATTTTTCTTTGTACCAAAAAATCTAAAATTCGCTATTCTAGTCACCAAAATTTGCTTTATGAAAAATAAT
TTTTGATGGCACTATATCAGAAAACAACTTGTTAAAGAAAATGTGGAGTTTTTAAAATCCCACTGTACCT
CTGTTATCCAAAGGGGATCTGTGAATTTTTCTGTGAAAGGTTAAAAAAGGAGAGACCTTTAGGAATTCAG
AGAGCAGCTGATTTTTGAATAGTGTTTTCCCCTCCCTGGCTTTTATTATTACAACTCTGTGCTTTTTCAT
CACCATCCTGAATATCTATAATTAATATTTATACTATTAATAAAAAGACATTTTTGGTAAGGAGGAGTTT
TCACTGAAGTTCAGCAGTGATGGAGCTGTGGTTGAGGTGTCTGGAGGAGACCATGAGGTCTGCGTTTCAC
TAACCTGGTAAAAGAGGATATGGGTTTTTTTTGTGGGTGTAATAGTGACATTTAACAGGTATCCCAGTGA
CTTAGGAGTATTAATCAAGCTAAATTTAAATCCTAATGACTTTTGATTAACTTTTTTTAGGGTATTTGAA
GTATACCATACAACTGTTTTGAAAACCCGGTGTGGACAATGGTGAGCAAGGGCGAGGAGCTGTTCACCGG
GGTGGTGCCCATCCTGGTCGAGCTGGACGGCGACGTAAACGGCCACAAGTTCAGCGTGTCCGGCGAGGGC
GAGGGCGATGCCACCTACGGCAAGCTGACCCTGAAGTTCATCTGCACCACCGGCAAGCTGCCCGTGCCCT
GGCCCACCCTCGTGACCACCCTGACCTACGGCGTGCAGTGCTTCAGCCGCTACCCCGACCACATGAAGCA
GCACGACTTCTTCAAGTCCGCCATGCCCGAAGGCTACGTCCAGGAGCGCACCATCTTCTTCAAGGACGAC
GGCAACTACAAGACCCGCGCCGAGGTGAAGTTCGAGGGCGACACCCTGGTGAACCGCATCGAGCTGAAGG
GCATCGACTTCAAGGAGGACGGCAACATCCTGGGGCACAAGCTGGAGTACAACTACAACAGCCACAACGT
CTATATCATGGCCGACAAGCAGAAGAACGGCATCAAGGTGAACTTCAAGATCCGCCACAACATCGAGGAC
GGCAGCGTGCAGCTCGCCGACCACTACCAGCAGAACACCCCCATCGGCGACGGCCCCGTGCTGCTGCCCG
ACAACCACTACCTGAGCACCCAGTCCAAGCTGAGCAAAGACCCCAACGAGAAGCGCGATCACATGGTCCT
GCTGGAGTTCGTGACCGCCGCCGGGATCACTCTCGGCATGGACGAGCTGTACAAGAGCGGCCTGAGAAGC
AGAGCCCAGGCCAGCAACAGCGCCGTGGACGGAACCGCAGCAACCGCTACTCAAGGTTTGTGTCATTAAA
TCTTTAGTTACTGAATTGGGGCTCTGCTTCGTTGCCATTAAGCCAGTCTGGCTGAGATCCCCCTGCTTTC
CTCTCTCCCTGCTTACTTGTCAGGCTACCTTTTGCTCCATTTTCTGCTCACTCCTCCTAATGGCTTGGTG
AAATAGCAAACAAGCCACCAGCAGGAATCTAGTCTGGATGACTGCTTCTGGAGCCTGGATGCAGTACCAT
TCTTCCACTGATTCAGTGAGTAACTGTTAGGTGGTTCCCTAAGGGATTAGGTATTTCATCACTGAGCTAA
CCCTGGCTATCATTCTGCTTTTCTTGGCTGTCTTTCAGATTTGACTTTATTTCTAAAAATATTTCAATGG
GTCATATCACAGATTCTTTTTTTTTAAATTAAAGTAACATTTCCAATCTACTAATGCTAATACTGTTTCG
TATTTATAGCTGATTTGATGGAGTTGGACATGGCCATGGAACCAGACAGAAAAGCGGCTGTTAGTCACTG
GCAGCAACAGTCTTACCTGGACTCTGGAATCCATTCTGGTGCCACTACCACAGCTCCTTCTCTGAGTGGT
AAAGGCAATCCTGAGGAAGAGGATGTGGATACCTCCCAAGTCCTGTATGAGTGGGAACAGGGATTTTCTC
AGTCCTTCACTCAAGAACAAGTAGCTGGTAAGAGTATTATTTTTCATTGCCTTACTGAAAGTCAGAATGC
AGTTTTGAGAACTAAAAAGTTAGTGTATAATAGTTTAAATAAAATGTTGTGGTGAAGAAAAGAGAGTAAT
AGCAATGTCACTTTTACCATTTAGGATAGCAAATACTTAGGTAAATGCTGAACTGTGGATAGTGAGTGTT
GAATTAACCTTTTCCAGATATTGATGGACAGTATGCAATGACTCGAGCTCAGAGGGTACGAGCTGCTATG
TTCCCTGAGACATTAGATGAGGGCATGCAGATCCCATCTACACAGTTTGATGCTGCTCATCCCACATCCC
AATGGCGCGCCGAGCTTGGCGTAATCATGGTCATAGCTGTTTCCTGTGTGAAATTGTTATCCGCTCACAA
TTCCACACAACATACGAGCCGGAAGCATAAAGTGTAAAGCCTGGGGTGCCTAATGAGTGAGCTAACTCAC
ATTAATTGCGTTGCGCTCACTGCCCGCTTTCCAGTCGGGAAACCTGTCGTGCCAGCTGCATTAATGAATC
GGCCAACGCGCGGGGAGAGGCGGTTTGCGTATTGGGCGCTCTTCCGCTTCCTCGCTCACTGACTCGCTGC
GCTCGGTCGTTCGGCTGCGGCGAGCGGTATCAGCTCACTCAAAGGCGGTAATACGGTTATCCACAGAATC
AGGGGATAACGCAGGAAAGAACATGTGAGCAAAAGGCCAGCAAAAGGCCAGGAACCGTAAAAAGGCCGCG
TTGCTGGCGTTTTTCCATAGGCTCCGCCCCCCTGACGAGCATCACAAAAATCGACGCTCAAGTCAGAGGT
GGCGAAACCCGACAGGACTATAAAGATACCAGGCGTTTCCCCCTGGAAGCTCCCTCGTGCGCTCTCCTGT
TCCGACCCTGCCGCTTACCGGATACCTGTCCGCCTTTCTCCCTTCGGGAAGCGTGGCGCTTTCTCATAGC
TCACGCTGTAGGTATCTCAGTTCGGTGTAGGTCGTTCGCTCCAAGCTGGGCTGTGTGCACGAACCCCCCG
TTCAGCCCGACCGCTGCGCCTTATCCGGTAACTATCGTCTTGAGTCCAACCCGGTAAGACACGACTTATC
GCCACTGGCAGCAGCCACTGGTAACAGGATTAGCAGAGCGAGGTATGTAGGCGGTGCTACAGAGTTCTTG
AAGTGGTGGCCTAACTACGGCTACACTAGAAGAACAGTATTTGGTATCTGCGCTCTGCTGAAGCCAGTTA
CCTTCGGAAAAAGAGTTGGTAGCTCTTGATCCGGCAAACAAACCACCGCTGGTAGCGGTGGTTTTTTTGT
TTGCAAGCAGCAGATTACGCGCAGAAAAAAAGGATCTCAAGAAGATCCTTTGATCTTTTCTACGGGGTCT
GACGCTCAGTGGAACGAAAACTCACGTTAAGGGATTTTGGTCATGAGATTATCAAAAAGGATCTTCACCT
AGATCCTTTTAAATTAAAAATGAAGTTTTAAATCAATCTAAAGTATATATGAGTAAACTTGGTCTGACAG
TTACCAATGCTTAATCAGTGAGGCACCTATCTCAGCGATCTGTCTATTTCGTTCATCCATAGTTGCCTGA
CTCCCCGTCGTGTAGATAACTACGATACGGGAGGGCTTACCATCTGGCCCCAGTGCTGCAATGATACCGC
GAGACCCACGCTCACCGGCTCCAGATTTATCAGCAATAAACCAGCCAGCCGGAAGGGCCGAGCGCAGAAG
TGGTCCTGCAACTTTATCCGCCTCCATCCAGTCTATTAATTGTTGCCGGGAAGCTAGAGTAAGTAGTTCG
CCAGTTAATAGTTTGCGCAACGTTGTTGCCATTGCTACAGGCATCGTGGTGTCACGCTCGTCGTTTGGTA
TGGCTTCATTCAGCTCCGGTTCCCAACGATCAAGGCGAGTTACATGATCCCCCATGTTGTGCAAAAAAGC
GGTTAGCTCCTTCGGTCCTCCGATCGTTGTCAGAAGTAAGTTGGCCGCAGTGTTATCACTCATGGTTATG
GCAGCACTGCATAATTCTCTTACTGTCATGCCATCCGTAAGATGCTTTTCTGTGACTGGTGAGTACTCAA
CCAAGTCATTCTGAGAATAGTGTATGCGGCGACCGAGTTGCTCTTGCCCGGCGTCAATACGGGATAATAC
CGCGCCACATAGCAGAACTTTAAAAGTGCTCATCATTGGAAAACGTTCTTCGGGGCGAAAACTCTCAAGG
ATCTTACCGCTGTTGAGATCCAGTTCGATGTAACCCACTCGTGCACCCAACTGATCTTCAGCATCTTTTA
CTTTCACCAGCGTTTCTGGGTGAGCAAAAACAGGAAGGCAAAATGCCGCAAAAAAGGGAATAAGGGCGAC
ACGGAAATGTTGAATACTCATACTCTTCCTTTTTCAATATTATTGAAGCATTTATCAGGGTTATTGTCTC
ATGAGCGGATACATATTTGAATGTATTTAGAAAAATAAACAAATAGGGGTTCCGCGCACATTTCCCCGAA
AAGTGCCACCTGACGTCTAAGAAACCATTATTATCATGACATTAACCTATAAAAATAGGCGTATCACGAG
GCCCTTTCGTCTCGCGCGTTTCGGTGATGACGGTGAAAACCTCTGACACATGCAGCTCCCGGAGACGGTC
ACAGCTTGTCTGTAAGCGGATGCCGGGAGCAGACAAGCCCGTCAGGGCGCGTCAGCGGGTGTTGGCGGGT
GTCGGGGCTGGCTTAACTATGCGGCATCAGAGCAGATTGTACTGAGAGTGCACCA
Features (pLannotate 1.2.2; 14 found; start..end, strand, type, name):
     58..215     -  CDS            lacZα (fragment): LacZα fragment of β-galactosidase; lacZ fragment
   1229..1945    +  CDS            mEGFP: mEGFP is a basic (constitutively fluorescent) green fluorescent protein published in 2002, derived from Aequorea victoria. It has moderate acid sensitivity.
   2492..2527    +  CDS            BC2 tag: nanobody epitope tag corresponding to amino acids 16-27 of human β-catenin (Traenkle et al., 2015)
   2519..2683    +  CDS            arm (fragment): ARM_DROME - Experimental evidence at protein level: Swiss-Prot protein existence level 1. Isoform neural may associate with CadN and participate in the transmission of developmental information. Can associate with alpha- catenin. Isoform cytoplasmic accumulates through wg signaling; arm function in wg signal transduction is required early in development for determination of neuroblast fate. Arm and Abl proteins function cooperatively at adherens junctions in both the CNS and epidermis. From Drosophila melanogaster (Fruit fly).
   2887..3005    +  CDS            β-catenin (fragment): human cadherin-associated protein that also plays a role in the canonical Wnt signaling pathway; Homo sapiens CTNNB1; also known as catenin beta-1
   3064..3080    -  protein_bind   lac operator: The lac repressor binds to the lac operator to inhibit transcription in E. coli. This inhibition can be relieved by adding lactose or isopropyl-β-D-thiogalactopyranoside (IPTG). lac repressor encoded by lacI
   3088..3118    -  promoter       lac promoter: promoter for the E. coli lac operon
   3133..3154    -  protein_bind   CAP binding site: CAP binding activates transcription in the presence of cAMP. E. coli catabolite activator protein
   3167..3259    -  CDS            lacI (fragment): lac repressor; lacI; The lac repressor binds to the lac operator to inhibit transcription in E. coli. This inhibition can be relieved by adding lactose or isopropyl-β-D-thiogalactopyranoside (IPTG).
   3442..4030    -  rep_origin     ori: high-copy-number ColE1/pMB1/pBR322/pUC origin of replication
   4201..5061    -  CDS            AmpR: β-lactamase; bla; confers resistance to ampicillin, carbenicillin, and related antibiotics
   5062..5166    -  promoter       AmpR promoter: bla
   5261..5296    +  CDS            rop (fragment): Rop protein, which maintains plasmids at low copy number; rop
   5398..52      +  misc_feature   bom (fragment) (across the origin): basis of mobility region from pBR322
