[The description below was written by a language model from this plasmid's Addgene catalogue record and pLannotate feature annotations shown in this document.]
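Description:
AICSDP-47: CTNNB1-mEGFP is a CRISPR/Cas9 homology-directed repair donor template built in the pUC57 cloning backbone, designed to place a monomeric EGFP tag at the N-terminus of endogenous human CTNNB1 (β-catenin). The 5,445 nt plasmid is maintained in E. coli through the high-copy ColE1/pUC origin and selected with ampicillin via the β-lactamase gene and its own promoter. Remnants of the cloning vector flank the insert, including a lacZα fragment and the lac promoter, operator and CAP site, along with small lacI, rop and bom fragments; none of these contributes to the editing function.

The roughly 2.8 kb insert consists of the mEGFP coding sequence followed by a short flexible linker, bracketed by 5′ and 3′ homology arms taken from the human CTNNB1 locus. The annotated features downstream of mEGFP (a BC2 epitope match, an armadillo-like fragment and a β-catenin fragment) are all hits to native CTNNB1 coding sequence within the 3′ arm, apparently interrupted by unannotated, presumably intronic, genomic sequence, rather than separately engineered tags. The arms carry point mutations that disrupt the crRNA binding sites, so Cas9 does not cut the donor or re-cut the edited allele. No mammalian promoter is annotated, consistent with a design in which the fusion is expressed only after integration, under endogenous CTNNB1 regulation.

The depositor reports using it with locus-specific Cas9 reagents to tag β-catenin in WTC human induced pluripotent stem cells. They note that transfected populations can show variable fluorescence intensity, probably reflecting editing precision, so sorting, subcloning and PCR-based screening are advised to identify precisely edited clones.
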