Addgene plasmid #109119: AICSDP-47: CTNNB1-mEGFP
Purpose: Homology arms and mEGFP-linker sequence for N-terminus tagging of human CTNNB1
Depositing lab: Allen Institute for Cell Science. Depositing organization: Allen Institute.
Backbone
  Vector backbone: pUC57
  Vector type: Mammalian Expression, CRISPR ; Donor Template
Growth in bacteria
  Bacterial resistance: Ampicillin, 100 μg/mL
  Growth temperature: 37°C
  Growth strain: DH5alpha
  Copy number: High Copy
Gene/Insert
  Gene/Insert name: CTNNB1 Homology Arms with mEGFP-linker (alt name: CTNNB)
  Species: H. sapiens (human)
  Insert size (bp): 2774
  Mutation: homology arms contain point mutations to disrupt crRNA binding sites used
  Entrez Gene: CTNNB1 (a.k.a. CTNNB, EVR7, MRD19, NEDSDV, armadillo)
  Tag / fusion protein: mEGFP-linker (N terminal on backbone)
  Cloning method: Unknown
Terms and licenses: Academic/Nonprofit Terms; Industry Terms
Depositor comments: This plasmid has been used with locus-specific CRISPR/Cas9 to add a mEGFP tag to the N-terminus of human CTNNB1 in WTC human induced pluripotent stem cells by the Allen Institute for Cell Science. Linker (AA) sequence: SGLRSRAQASNSAVDGTAAT. After protein tagging using this donor template plasmid and CRISPR/Cas9 reagents, transfected cells may exhibit varying intensity levels of fluorescence, likely due to editing precision. To obtain cells of uniform intensity levels, see our protocol for fluorescence-assisted cell sorting and subcloning of transfected cells (https://www.allencell.org/instructional-videos-and-tutorials-for-cell-methods.html) Further, we recommend PCR-based assays for identifying precisely edited clones as previously described (https://www.molbiolcell.org/doi/abs/10.1091/mbc.e17-03-0209) For more information on the entire plasmid collection, please see https://www.addgene.org/allen-institute-cell-science/ .
How to cite: AICSDP-47: CTNNB1-mEGFP was a gift from Allen Institute for Cell Science (Addgene plasmid # 109119 ; http://n2t.net/addgene:109119 ; RRID:Addgene_109119)
