>Addgene plasmid #109119 | AICSDP-47: CTNNB1-mEGFP | depositor partial sequence | sequence record 205624 | CTNNB1 Homology Arms and mEGFP-linker
CTCAAAAAAAAACAAAACATAGTTCACACTTAAATATTTTATTCCATATCTTTACATACCCAATATGTTA
ATTTATAGTTCAAGATGAACTTGTTTGGGACAGATTTTGTAATAAAGGAAATCGTGTTATTAGAAATATC
TAGAGGCCATGAGCCCTTAAACTGTTCTAATTTGCAAGTAGTTCCCTGTGTGATGCAGTTTTTTTCAATA
TTGCACAATAAAGGCAAAATACGGACAAATTAGATGATAAGATTTATATAAATTTTTAAAATATTGATCA
AAATATGTATCCATATTGGTAATATTTGTATTTATAATAAATCATTGCTGTAAATTTGAACTTAGAAAAA
TTTTACTAATAAAGGTGCTTTTGTGTTGCAAACTTTCATTTGAAAAGTAATTTTTCTTTGTACCAAAAAA
TCTAAAATTCGCTATTCTAGTCACCAAAATTTGCTTTATGAAAAATAATTTTTGATGGCACTATATCAGA
AAACAACTTGTTAAAGAAAATGTGGAGTTTTTAAAATCCCACTGTACCTCTGTTATCCAAAGGGGATCTG
TGAATTTTTCTGTGAAAGGTTAAAAAAGGAGAGACCTTTAGGAATTCAGAGAGCAGCTGATTTTTGAATA
GTGTTTTCCCCTCCCTGGCTTTTATTATTACAACTCTGTGCTTTTTCATCACCATCCTGAATATCTATAA
TTAATATTTATACTATTAATAAAAAGACATTTTTGGTAAGGAGGAGTTTTCACTGAAGTTCAGCAGTGAT
GGAGCTGTGGTTGAGGTGTCTGGAGGAGACCATGAGGTCTGCGTTTCACTAACCTGGTAAAAGAGGATAT
GGGTTTTTTTTGTGGGTGTAATAGTGACATTTAACAGGTATCCCAGTGACTTAGGAGTATTAATCAAGCT
AAATTTAAATCCTAATGACTTTTGATTAACTTTTTTTAGGGTATTTGAAGTATACCATACAACTGTTTTG
AAAACCCGGTGTGGACAATGGTGAGCAAGGGCGAGGAGCTGTTCACCGGGGTGGTGCCCATCCTGGTCGA
GCTGGACGGCGACGTAAACGGCCACAAGTTCAGCGTGTCCGGCGAGGGCGAGGGCGATGCCACCTACGGC
AAGCTGACCCTGAAGTTCATCTGCACCACCGGCAAGCTGCCCGTGCCCTGGCCCACCCTCGTGACCACCC
TGACCTACGGCGTGCAGTGCTTCAGCCGCTACCCCGACCACATGAAGCAGCACGACTTCTTCAAGTCCGC
CATGCCCGAAGGCTACGTCCAGGAGCGCACCATCTTCTTCAAGGACGACGGCAACTACAAGACCCGCGCC
GAGGTGAAGTTCGAGGGCGACACCCTGGTGAACCGCATCGAGCTGAAGGGCATCGACTTCAAGGAGGACG
GCAACATCCTGGGGCACAAGCTGGAGTACAACTACAACAGCCACAACGTCTATATCATGGCCGACAAGCA
GAAGAACGGCATCAAGGTGAACTTCAAGATCCGCCACAACATCGAGGACGGCAGCGTGCAGCTCGCCGAC
CACTACCAGCAGAACACCCCCATCGGCGACGGCCCCGTGCTGCTGCCCGACAACCACTACCTGAGCACCC
AGTCCAAGCTGAGCAAAGACCCCAACGAGAAGCGCGATCACATGGTCCTGCTGGAGTTCGTGACCGCCGC
CGGGATCACTCTCGGCATGGACGAGCTGTACAAGAGCGGCCTGAGAAGCAGAGCCCAGGCCAGCAACAGC
GCCGTGGACGGAACCGCAGCAACCGCTACTCAAGGTTTGTGTCATTAAATCTTTAGTTACTGAATTGGGG
CTCTGCTTCGTTGCCATTAAGCCAGTCTGGCTGAGATCCCCCTGCTTTCCTCTCTCCCTGCTTACTTGTC
AGGCTACCTTTTGCTCCATTTTCTGCTCACTCCTCCTAATGGCTTGGTGAAATAGCAAACAAGCCACCAG
CAGGAATCTAGTCTGGATGACTGCTTCTGGAGCCTGGATGCAGTACCATTCTTCCACTGATTCAGTGAGT
AACTGTTAGGTGGTTCCCTAAGGGATTAGGTATTTCATCACTGAGCTAACCCTGGCTATCATTCTGCTTT
TCTTGGCTGTCTTTCAGATTTGACTTTATTTCTAAAAATATTTCAATGGGTCATATCACAGATTCTTTTT
TTTTAAATTAAAGTAACATTTCCAATCTACTAATGCTAATACTGTTTCGTATTTATAGCTGATTTGATGG
AGTTGGACATGGCCATGGAACCAGACAGAAAAGCGGCTGTTAGTCACTGGCAGCAACAGTCTTACCTGGA
CTCTGGAATCCATTCTGGTGCCACTACCACAGCTCCTTCTCTGAGTGGTAAAGGCAATCCTGAGGAAGAG
GATGTGGATACCTCCCAAGTCCTGTATGAGTGGGAACAGGGATTTTCTCAGTCCTTCACTCAAGAACAAG
TAGCTGGTAAGAGTATTATTTTTCATTGCCTTACTGAAAGTCAGAATGCAGTTTTGAGAACTAAAAAGTT
AGTGTATAATAGTTTAAATAAAATGTTGTGGTGAAGAAAAGAGAGTAATAGCAATGTCACTTTTACCATT
TAGGATAGCAAATACTTAGGTAAATGCTGAACTGTGGATAGTGAGTGTTGAATTAACCTTTTCCAGATAT
TGATGGACAGTATGCAATGACTCGAGCTCAGAGGGTACGAGCTGCTATGTTCCCTGAGACATTAGATGAG
GGCATGCAGATCCCATCTACACAGTTTGATGCTGCTCATCCCAC
